Addgene plasmid #204851: p2T-CMV-miniSdd7-BE4max-BlastR
Purpose: For cytosine base editing using miniSdd7 in mammalian cells
Depositing lab: Caixia Gao. Publication: Discovery of deaminase functions by structure-based protein clustering. Huang J, Lin Q, Fei H, He Z, Xu H, Li Y, Qu K, Han P, Gao Q, Li B, Liu G, Zhang L, Hu J, Zhang R, Zuo E, Luo Y, Ran Y, Qiu JL, Zhao KT, Gao C. Cell. 2023 Jul 20;186(15):3182-3195.e14. doi: 10.1016/j.cell.2023.05.041. Epub 2023 Jun 27. PubMed 37379837.
Backbone
  Vector backbone: p2T-CMV-ABEmax-BlastR
  Backbone manufacturer: David Liu
  Vector type: Mammalian Expression, CRISPR
  Selectable markers: Blasticidin
Growth in bacteria
  Bacterial resistance: Ampicillin, 100 μg/mL
  Growth temperature: 37°C
  Growth strain: DH5alpha
  Copy number: High Copy
Gene/Insert
  Gene/Insert name: miniSdd7-nSpCas9(D10A)-UGI
  Species: Synthetic
  Mutation: D10A in SpCas9
  Promoter: CMV, SV40, EM7
  Cloning method: Gibson Cloning
Terms and licenses: Academic/Nonprofit Terms; Industry Terms: Not Available to Industry
Depositor comments: Please visit https://doi.org/10.1101/2023.05.21.541555 for bioRxiv preprint.
How to cite: p2T-CMV-miniSdd7-BE4max-BlastR was a gift from Caixia Gao (Addgene plasmid # 204851 ; http://n2t.net/addgene:204851 ; RRID:Addgene_204851)
