[The description below was written by a language model from this plasmid's Addgene catalogue record and pLannotate feature annotations shown in this document.]
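Description:
p2T-CMV-miniSdd7-BE4max-BlastR is a mammalian expression plasmid of about 10.3 kb for CRISPR cytosine base editing, built by Gibson cloning into the p2T-CMV-ABEmax-BlastR backbone. It is maintained in E. coli through a high-copy ColE1/pUC-type origin and an ampicillin resistance gene (β-lactamase under its own promoter).

The payload is a synthetic fusion protein, miniSdd7-nSpCas9(D10A)-UGI, transcribed from the CMV enhancer/immediate-early promoter (which spans the numbering origin of the circular sequence) and terminated by a bovine growth hormone polyadenylation signal. A T7 promoter lies just downstream of CMV. miniSdd7 is the cytidine deaminase component; the automated annotation does not label it, but an unannotated stretch upstream of the Cas9 coding region is where it would be expected to sit. The Cas9 portion is Streptococcus pyogenes Cas9 carrying D10A, which makes it a nickase that cuts only one strand, and the uracil glycosylase inhibitor (UGI) from Bacillus phage PBS2 blocks uracil excision so that deaminated cytosines are retained and resolved as C-to-T changes. The feature table marks one UGI copy, with further unannotated sequence around it, and no guide RNA cassette is annotated, so the guide presumably has to be supplied separately.

On the opposite strand, a second cassette places the blasticidin S deaminase gene under tandem SV40 early and EM7 promoters with an SV40 polyadenylation signal, allowing blasticidin selection of transfected mammalian cells; EM7 is a bacterial promoter. Short lac, bleomycin-resistance and MCS fragments appear to be backbone remnants. The stated use is cytosine base editing with miniSdd7 in mammalian cells.
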