Features (pLannotate 1.2.2; 23 found; start..end, strand, type, name):
      1..204     +  promoter       CMV promoter: human cytomegalovirus (CMV) immediate early promoter
    246..264     +  promoter       T7 promoter: promoter for bacteriophage T7 RNA polymerase
    902..2503    +  CDS            dCas9(N): N-terminal portion of catalytically inactive Streptococcus pyogenes dCas9 carrying the D10A mutation (Zetsche et al., 2015)
   2504..4998    +  CDS            Cas9(C) (fragment): C-terminal portion of Streptococcus pyogenes Cas9 (Zetsche et al., 2015)
   5312..5560    +  CDS            UGI: UNGI_BPPB2 - Experimental evidence at protein level: Swiss-Prot protein existence level 1. This protein binds specifically and reversibly to the host uracil-DNA glycosylase, preventing removal of uracil residues from PBS2 DNA by the host uracil-excision repair system. From Bacillus phage PBS2 (Bacteriophage PBS2).
   5678..5902    +  polyA_signal   bGH poly(A) signal: bovine growth hormone polyadenylation signal
   5906..5927    +  promoter       SV40 promoter (fragment): SV40 enhancer and early promoter
   5932..5948    +  misc_feature   MCS (fragment): pBluescript multiple cloning site
   5997..6013    -  protein_bind   lac operator: The lac repressor binds to the lac operator to inhibit transcription in E. coli. This inhibition can be relieved by adding lactose or isopropyl-β-D-thiogalactopyranoside (IPTG). lac repressor encoded by lacI
   6021..6051    -  promoter       lac promoter: promoter for the E. coli lac operon
   6066..6087    -  protein_bind   CAP binding site: CAP binding activates transcription in the presence of cAMP. E. coli catabolite activator protein
   6100..6192    -  CDS            lacI (fragment): lac repressor; lacI; The lac repressor binds to the lac operator to inhibit transcription in E. coli. This inhibition can be relieved by adding lactose or isopropyl-β-D-thiogalactopyranoside (IPTG).
   6204..6325    -  polyA_signal   SV40 poly(A) signal: SV40 polyadenylation signal
   6320..6445    -  CDS            ble (fragment): BLE_KLEPN - Experimental evidence at protein level: Swiss-Prot protein existence level 1. Binding protein with a strong affinity to the bleomycin family of antibiotics. Binds to CL990; an antimitotic-antibiotic compound. From Klebsiella pneumoniae.
   6455..6482    -  CDS            BleoR (fragment): antibiotic-binding protein; Sh ble from Streptoalloteichus hindustanus; confers resistance to bleomycin, phleomycin, and Zeocin™
   6483..6881    -  CDS            BSD: blasticidin S deaminase; Aspergillus terreus BSD; confers resistance to blasticidin
   6900..6947    -  promoter       EM7 promoter: synthetic bacterial promoter&nbsp
   6995..7324    -  promoter       SV40 promoter: SV40 enhancer and early promoter
   7708..8296    -  rep_origin     ori: high-copy-number ColE1/pMB1/pBR322/pUC origin of replication
   8467..9327    -  CDS            AmpR: β-lactamase; bla; confers resistance to ampicillin, carbenicillin, and related antibiotics
   9328..9432    -  promoter       AmpR promoter: bla
   9503..9547    -  misc_feature   bom (fragment): basis of mobility region from pBR322
   9880..10259   +  enhancer       CMV enhancer: human cytomegalovirus immediate early enhancer
>Addgene plasmid #204851 | p2T-CMV-miniSdd7-BE4max-BlastR | addgene full sequence | sequence record 404874 | Addgene NGS Result
GTGATGCGGTTTTGGCAGTACATCAATGGGCGTGGATAGCGGTTTGACTCACGGGGATTTCCAAGTCTCC
ACCCCATTGACGTCAATGGGAGTTTGTTTTGGCACCAAAATCAACGGGACTTTCCAAAATGTCGTAACAA
CTCCGCCCCATTGACGCAAATGGGCGGTAGGCGTGTACGGTGGGAGGTCTATATAAGCAGAGCTGGTTTA
GTGAACCGTCAGATCCGCTAGAGATCCGCGGCCGCTAATACGACTCACTATAGGGAGAGCCGCCACCATG
AAACGGACAGCCGACGGAAGCGAGTTCGAGTCACCAAAGAAGAAGCGGAAAGTCGAAGGAGGTGGCCCTG
GGGCAGTTCCTGAGGGTGGCGACGGCCCACCTGCCGTCCCTGCCGAGGAGGTGGAAAGACTGCGCGGAGA
GCTGCCTCCCCCTGTGGTGCCAGGGACTGGGCAAAAGACCCACGGCAGATGGATCGGCCCTGACGGTAGA
GTCCGGGCCATCGTGAGCGGAAGAGATGAAGATGCTGCACTGGTGCACGCCCAGCTGGCTGCCAAGGGCA
TCCCAGACGAGCCCACCAGGAACTCTGATGTGGAGCAGAAGCTGGCAGCCCACATGGTGGCGAATGGGAT
CAGGCATGTGACCCTGGTTATCAACCACAGGCCTTGCAGAGGCTTCGATGACTCCTGTGATACCCTGGTG
CCTATCATTCTGCCAGAAGGCTGCACACTGACCGTGCATGGCCAGACAGACAAAGGCATGAGAGTCCGAG
TGCGCTACACAGGAGGAGCCCGGCCCTGGTGGAGCTCCGGAGGATCTAGCGGAGGCTCCTCTGGCTCTGA
GACACCTGGCACAAGCGAGAGCGCAACACCTGAAAGCAGCGGGGGCAGCAGCGGGGGGTCAGACAAGAAG
TACAGCATCGGCCTGGCCATCGGCACCAACTCTGTGGGCTGGGCCGTGATCACCGACGAGTACAAGGTGC
CCAGCAAGAAATTCAAGGTGCTGGGCAACACCGACCGGCACAGCATCAAGAAGAACCTGATCGGAGCCCT
GCTGTTCGACAGCGGCGAAACAGCCGAGGCCACCCGGCTGAAGAGAACCGCCAGAAGAAGATACACCAGA
CGGAAGAACCGGATCTGCTATCTGCAAGAGATCTTCAGCAACGAGATGGCCAAGGTGGACGACAGCTTCT
TCCACAGACTGGAAGAGTCCTTCCTGGTGGAAGAGGATAAGAAGCACGAGCGGCACCCCATCTTCGGCAA
CATCGTGGACGAGGTGGCCTACCACGAGAAGTACCCCACCATCTACCACCTGAGAAAGAAACTGGTGGAC
AGCACCGACAAGGCCGACCTGCGGCTGATCTATCTGGCCCTGGCCCACATGATCAAGTTCCGGGGCCACT
TCCTGATCGAGGGCGACCTGAACCCCGACAACAGCGACGTGGACAAGCTGTTCATCCAGCTGGTGCAGAC
CTACAACCAGCTGTTCGAGGAAAACCCCATCAACGCCAGCGGCGTGGACGCCAAGGCCATCCTGTCTGCC
AGACTGAGCAAGAGCAGACGGCTGGAAAATCTGATCGCCCAGCTGCCCGGCGAGAAGAAGAATGGCCTGT
TCGGAAACCTGATTGCCCTGAGCCTGGGCCTGACCCCCAACTTCAAGAGCAACTTCGACCTGGCCGAGGA
TGCCAAACTGCAGCTGAGCAAGGACACCTACGACGACGACCTGGACAACCTGCTGGCCCAGATCGGCGAC
CAGTACGCCGACCTGTTTCTGGCCGCCAAGAACCTGTCCGACGCCATCCTGCTGAGCGACATCCTGAGAG
TGAACACCGAGATCACCAAGGCCCCCCTGAGCGCCTCTATGATCAAGAGATACGACGAGCACCACCAGGA
CCTGACCCTGCTGAAAGCTCTCGTGCGGCAGCAGCTGCCTGAGAAGTACAAAGAGATTTTCTTCGACCAG
AGCAAGAACGGCTACGCCGGCTACATTGACGGCGGAGCCAGCCAGGAAGAGTTCTACAAGTTCATCAAGC
CCATCCTGGAAAAGATGGACGGCACCGAGGAACTGCTCGTGAAGCTGAACAGAGAGGACCTGCTGCGGAA
GCAGCGGACCTTCGACAACGGCAGCATCCCCCACCAGATCCACCTGGGAGAGCTGCACGCCATTCTGCGG
CGGCAGGAAGATTTTTACCCATTCCTGAAGGACAACCGGGAAAAGATCGAGAAGATCCTGACCTTCCGCA
TCCCCTACTACGTGGGCCCTCTGGCCAGGGGAAACAGCAGATTCGCCTGGATGACCAGAAAGAGCGAGGA
AACCATCACCCCCTGGAACTTCGAGGAAGTGGTGGACAAGGGCGCTTCCGCCCAGAGCTTCATCGAGCGG
ATGACCAACTTCGATAAGAACCTGCCCAACGAGAAGGTGCTGCCCAAGCACAGCCTGCTGTACGAGTACT
TCACCGTGTATAACGAGCTGACCAAAGTGAAATACGTGACCGAGGGAATGAGAAAGCCCGCCTTCCTGAG
CGGCGAGCAGAAAAAGGCCATCGTGGACCTGCTGTTCAAGACCAACCGGAAAGTGACCGTGAAGCAGCTG
AAAGAGGACTACTTCAAGAAAATCGAGTGCTTCGACTCCGTGGAAATCTCCGGCGTGGAAGATCGGTTCA
ACGCCTCCCTGGGCACATACCACGATCTGCTGAAAATTATCAAGGACAAGGACTTCCTGGACAATGAGGA
AAACGAGGACATTCTGGAAGATATCGTGCTGACCCTGACACTGTTTGAGGACAGAGAGATGATCGAGGAA
CGGCTGAAAACCTATGCCCACCTGTTCGACGACAAAGTGATGAAGCAGCTGAAGCGGCGGAGATACACCG
GCTGGGGCAGGCTGAGCCGGAAGCTGATCAACGGCATCCGGGACAAGCAGTCCGGCAAGACAATCCTGGA
TTTCCTGAAGTCCGACGGCTTCGCCAACAGAAACTTCATGCAGCTGATCCACGACGACAGCCTGACCTTT
AAAGAGGACATCCAGAAAGCCCAGGTGTCCGGCCAGGGCGATAGCCTGCACGAGCACATTGCCAATCTGG
CCGGCAGCCCCGCCATTAAGAAGGGCATCCTGCAGACAGTGAAGGTGGTGGACGAGCTCGTGAAAGTGAT
GGGCCGGCACAAGCCCGAGAACATCGTGATCGAAATGGCCAGAGAGAACCAGACCACCCAGAAGGGACAG
AAGAACAGCCGCGAGAGAATGAAGCGGATCGAAGAGGGCATCAAAGAGCTGGGCAGCCAGATCCTGAAAG
AACACCCCGTGGAAAACACCCAGCTGCAGAACGAGAAGCTGTACCTGTACTACCTGCAGAATGGGCGGGA
TATGTACGTGGACCAGGAACTGGACATCAACCGGCTGTCCGACTACGATGTGGACCATATCGTGCCTCAG
AGCTTTCTGAAGGACGACTCCATCGACAACAAGGTGCTGACCAGAAGCGACAAGAACCGGGGCAAGAGCG
ACAACGTGCCCTCCGAAGAGGTCGTGAAGAAGATGAAGAACTACTGGCGGCAGCTGCTGAACGCCAAGCT
GATTACCCAGAGAAAGTTCGACAATCTGACCAAGGCCGAGAGAGGCGGCCTGAGCGAACTGGATAAGGCC
GGCTTCATCAAGAGACAGCTGGTGGAAACCCGGCAGATCACAAAGCACGTGGCACAGATCCTGGACTCCC
GGATGAACACTAAGTACGACGAGAATGACAAGCTGATCCGGGAAGTGAAAGTAATCACCCTGAAGTCCAA
GCTGGTGTCCGATTTCCGGAAGGATTTCCAGTTTTACAAAGTGCGCGAGATCAACAACTACCACCACGCC
CACGACGCCTACCTGAACGCCGTCGTGGGAACCGCCCTGATCAAAAAGTACCCTAAGCTGGAAAGCGAGT
TCGTGTACGGCGACTACAAGGTGTACGACGTGCGGAAGATGATCGCCAAGAGCGAGCAGGAAATCGGCAA
GGCTACCGCCAAGTACTTCTTCTACAGCAACATCATGAACTTTTTCAAGACCGAGATTACCCTGGCCAAC
GGCGAGATCCGGAAGCGGCCTCTAATCGAGACAAACGGCGAAACCGGGGAGATCGTGTGGGATAAGGGCC
GGGATTTTGCCACCGTGCGGAAAGTGCTGAGCATGCCCCAAGTGAATATCGTGAAAAAGACCGAGGTGCA
GACAGGCGGCTTCAGCAAAGAGTCTATCCTGCCCAAGAGGAACAGCGATAAGCTGATCGCCAGAAAGAAG
GACTGGGACCCTAAGAAGTACGGCGGCTTCGACAGCCCCACCGTGGCCTATTCTGTGCTGGTGGTGGCCA
AAGTGGAAAAGGGCAAGTCCAAGAAACTGAAGAGTGTGAAAGAGCTGCTGGGGATCACCATCATGGAAAG
AAGCAGCTTCGAGAAGAATCCCATCGACTTTCTGGAAGCCAAGGGCTACAAAGAAGTGAAAAAGGACCTG
ATCATCAAGCTGCCTAAGTACTCCCTGTTCGAGCTGGAAAACGGCCGGAAGAGAATGCTGGCCTCTGCCG
GCGAACTGCAGAAGGGAAACGAACTGGCCCTGCCCTCCAAATATGTGAACTTCCTGTACCTGGCCAGCCA
CTATGAGAAGCTGAAGGGCTCCCCCGAGGATAATGAGCAGAAACAGCTGTTTGTGGAACAGCACAAGCAC
TACCTGGACGAGATCATCGAGCAGATCAGCGAGTTCTCCAAGAGAGTGATCCTGGCCGACGCTAATCTGG
ACAAAGTGCTGTCCGCCTACAACAAGCACCGGGATAAGCCCATCAGAGAGCAGGCCGAGAATATCATCCA
CCTGTTTACCCTGACCAATCTGGGAGCCCCTGCCGCCTTCAAGTACTTTGACACCACCATCGACCGGAAG
AGGTACACCAGCACCAAAGAGGTGCTGGACGCCACCCTGATCCACCAGAGCATCACCGGCCTGTACGAGA
CACGGATCGACCTGTCTCAGCTGGGAGGTGACAGCGGCGGGAGCGGCGGGAGCGGGGGGAGCACTAATCT
GAGCGACATCATTGAGAAGGAGACTGGGAAACAGCTGGTCATTCAGGAGTCCATCCTGATGCTGCCTGAG
GAGGTGGAGGAAGTGATCGGCAACAAGCCAGAGTCTGACATCCTGGTGCACACCGCCTACGACGAGTCCA
CAGATGAGAATGTGATGCTGCTGACCTCTGACGCCCCCGAGTATAAGCCTTGGGCCCTGGTCATCCAGGA
TTCTAACGGCGAGAATAAGATCAAGATGCTGAGCGGAGGATCCGGAGGATCTGGAGGCAGCACCAACCTG
TCTGACATCATCGAGAAGGAGACAGGCAAGCAGCTGGTCATCCAGGAGAGCATCCTGATGCTGCCCGAAG
AAGTCGAAGAAGTGATCGGAAACAAGCCTGAGAGCGATATCCTGGTCCATACCGCCTACGACGAGAGTAC
CGACGAAAATGTGATGCTGCTGACATCCGACGCCCCAGAGTATAAGCCCTGGGCTCTGGTCATCCAGGAT
TCCAACGGAGAGAACAAAATCAAAATGCTGTCTGGCGGCTCAAAAAGAACCGCCGACGGCAGCGAATTCG
AGCCCAAGAAGAAGAGGAAAGTCTAACCGGTCATCATCACCATCACCATTGAGTTTAAACCCGCTGATCA
GCCTCGACTGTGCCTTCTAGTTGCCAGCCATCTGTTGTTTGCCCCTCCCCCGTGCCTTCCTTGACCCTGG
AAGGTGCCACTCCCACTGTCCTTTCCTAATAAAATGAGGAAATTGCATCGCATTGTCTGAGTAGGTGTCA
TTCTATTCTGGGGGGTGGGGTGGGGCAGGACAGCAAGGGGGAGGATTGGGAAGACAATAGCAGGCATGCT
GGGGATGCGGTGGGCTCTATGGCTTCTGAGGCGGAAAGAACCAGCTGGGGCTCGATACCGTCGACCTCTA
GCTAGAGCTTGGCGTAATCATGGTCATAGCTGTTTCCTGTGTGAAATTGTTATCCGCTCACAATTCCACA
CAACATACGAGCCGGAAGCATAAAGTGTAAAGCCTAGGGTGCCTAATGAGTGAGCTAACTCACATTAATT
GCGTTGCGCTCACTGCCCGCTTTCCAGTCGGGAAACCTGTCGTGCCAGCTGCATTAATGAATCGGCCAAC
GCGCGGGGAGAGGCGGTTTGCGTATTGGGCGCTACAGACATGATAAGATACATTGATGAGTTTGGACAAA
CCACAACTAGAATGCAGTGAAAAAAATGCTTTATTTGTGAAATTTGTGATGCTATTGCTTTATTTGTAAC
CATTATAAGCTGCAATAAACAAGTTGGGGTGGGCGAAGAACTCCAGCATGAGATCCCCGCGCTGGAGGAT
CATCCAGCCGGCGTCCCGGAAAACGATTCCGAAGCCCAACCTTTCATAGAAGGCGGCGGTGGAATCGAAA
TCTCGTAGCACGTGTCAGTCCTGCTCCTCGGCCACGAAGTGCTTAGCCCTCCCACACATAACCAGAGGGC
AGCAATTCACGAATCCCAACTGCCGTCGGCTGTCCATCACTGTCCTTCACTATGGCTTTGATCCCAGGAT
GCAGATCGAGAAGCACCTGTCGGCACCGTCCGCAGGGGCTCAAGATGCCCCTGTTCTCATTTCCGATCGC
GACGATACAAGTCAGGTTGCCAGCTGCCGCAGCAGCAGCAGTGCCCAGCACCACGAGTTCTGCACAAGGT
CCCCCAGTAAAATGATATACATTGACACCAGTAAAGATGCGGCCGTCGCTAGAGAGAGCTGCGCTGGCGA
CGCTGTAGTCTTCAGAGATGGGGATGCTGTTGATTGTAGCCGTTGCTCTTTCAATGAGGGTGGATTCTTC
TTGAGACAAAGGCTTGGCCATGGTTTAGTTCCTCACCTTGTCGTATTATACTATGCCGATATACTATGCC
GATGATTAATTGTCAACACGTGCTGATCAGATCCGAAAATGGATATACAAGCTCCCGGGAGCTTTTTGCA
AAAGCCTAGGCCTCCAAAAAAGCCTCCTCACTACTTCTGGAATAGCTCAGAGGCAAAGGCGGCCTCGGCC
TCTGCATAAATAAAAAAAATTAGTCAGCCATGGGGCGGAGAATGGGCGGAACTGGGCGGAGTTAGGGGCG
GGATGGGCGGAGTTAGGGGCGGGACTATGGTTGCTGACTAATTGAGATGCATGCTTTGCATACTTCTGCC
TGCTGGGGAGCCTGGGGACTTTCCACACCTGGTTGCTGACTAATTGAGATGCATGCTTTGCATACTTCTG
CCTGCTGGGGAGCCTGGGGACTTTCCACACCCTAACTGACACACATTCCACAGAATTCACTGACTCGCTG
CGCTCGGTCGTTCGGCTGCGGCGAGCGGTATCAGCTCACTCAAAGGCGGTAATACGGTTATCCACAGAAT
CAGGGGATAACGCAGGAAAGAACATGTAAGTGATCTCCAAAAAATAAGTACTTTTTGACTGTAAATAAAA
TTGTAAGGAGTAAAAAGTACTTTTTTTTCTAAAAAAATGTAATTAAGTAAAAGTAAAAGTATTGATTTTT
AATTGTACTCAAGTAAAGTAAAAATCCCCAAAAATAATACTTAAGTACAGTAATCAAGTAAAATTACTCA
AGTACTTTACACCTCTGCATGTGAGCAAAAGGCCAGCAAAAGGCCAGGAACCGTAAAAAGGCCGCGTTGC
TGGCGTTTTTCCATAGGCTCCGCCCCCCTGACGAGCATCACAAAAATCGACGCTCAAGTCAGAGGTGGCG
AAACCCGACAGGACTATAAAGATACCAGGCGTTTCCCCCTGGAAGCTCCCTCGTGCGCTCTCCTGTTCCG
ACCCTGCCGCTTACCGGATACCTGTCCGCCTTTCTCCCTTCGGGAAGCGTGGCGCTTTCTCATAGCTCAC
GCTGTAGGTATCTCAGTTCGGTGTAGGTCGTTCGCTCCAAGCTGGGCTGTGTGCACGAACCCCCCGTTCA
GCCCGACCGCTGCGCCTTATCCGGTAACTATCGTCTTGAGTCCAACCCGGTAAGACACGACTTATCGCCA
CTGGCAGCAGCCACTGGTAACAGGATTAGCAGAGCGAGGTATGTAGGCGGTGCTACAGAGTTCTTGAAGT
GGTGGCCTAACTACGGCTACACTAGAAGAACAGTATTTGGTATCTGCGCTCTGCTGAAGCCAGTTACCTT
CGGAAAAAGAGTTGGTAGCTCTTGATCCGGCAAACAAACCACCGCTGGTAGCGGTGGTTTTTTTGTTTGC
AAGCAGCAGATTACGCGCAGAAAAAAAGGATCTCAAGAAGATCCTTTGATCTTTTCTACGGGGTCTGACA
CTCAGTGGAACGAAAACTCACGTTAAGGGATTTTGGTCATGAGATTATCAAAAAGGATCTTCACCTAGAT
CCTTTTAAATTAAAAATGAAGTTTTAAATCAATCTAAAGTATATATGAGTAAACTTGGTCTGACAGTTAC
CAATGCTTAATCAGTGAGGCACCTATCTCAGCGATCTGTCTATTTCGTTCATCCATAGTTGCCTGACTCC
CCGTCGTGTAGATAACTACGATACGGGAGGGCTTACCATCTGGCCCCAGTGCTGCAATGATACCGCGGGA
CCCACGCTCACCGGCTCCAGATTTATCAGCAATAAACCAGCCAGCCGGAAGGGCCGAGCGCAGAAGTGGT
CCTGCAACTTTATCCGCCTCCATCCAGTCTATTAATTGTTGCCGGGAAGCTAGAGTAAGTAGTTCGCCAG
TTAATAGTTTGCGCAACGTTGTTGCCATTGCTACAGGCATCGTGGTGTCACGCTCGTCGTTTGGTATGGC
TTCATTCAGCTCCGGTTCCCAACGATCAAGGCGAGTTACATGATCCCCCATGTTGTGCAAAAAAGCGGTT
AGCTCCTTCGGTCCTCCGATCGTTGTCAGAAGTAAGTTGGCCGCAGTGTTATCACTCATGGTTATGGCAG
CACTGCATAATTCTCTTACTGTCATGCCATCCGTAAGATGCTTTTCTGTGACTGGTGAGTACTCAACCAA
GTCATTCTGAGAATAGTGTATGCGGCGACCGAGTTGCTCTTGCCCGGCGTCAATACGGGATAATACCGCG
CCACATAGCAGAACTTTAAAAGTGCTCATCATTGGAAAACGTTCTTCGGGGCGAAAACTCTCAAGGATCT
TACCGCTGTTGAGATCCAGTTCGATGTAACCCACTCGTGCACCCAACTGATCTTCAGCATCTTTTACTTT
CACCAGCGTTTCTGGGTGAGCAAAAACAGGAAGGCAAAATGCCGCAAAAAAGGGAATAAGGGCGACACGG
AAATGTTGAATACTCATACTCTTCCTTTTTCAATATTATTGAAGCATTTATCAGGGTTATTGTCTCATGA
GCGGATACATATTTGAATGTATTTAGAAAAATAAACAAATAGGGGTTCCGCGCACATTTCCCCGAAAAGT
GCCACCTGACGTCGACGGATCGGGAGATCGATCTCCCGATCCCCTAGGGTCGACTCTCAGTACAATCTGC
TCTGATGCCGCATAGTTAAGCCAGTATCTGCTCCCTGCTTGTGTGTTGGAGGTCGCTGAGTAGTGCGCGA
GCAAAATTTAAGCTACAACAAGGCAAGGCTTGACCGACAATTGCATGAAGAATCTGCTTAGGGTTAGGCG
TTTTGCGCTGCTTCGCGATGTACGGGCCAGATATACGCGGGTACCGGCATATGGTTCTTGACAGAGGTGT
AAAAAGTACTCAAAAATTTTACTCAAGTGAAAGTACAAGTACTTAGGGAAAATTTTACTCAATTAAAAGT
AAAAGTATCTGGCTAGAATCTTACTTGAGTAAAAGTAAAAAAGTACTCCATTAAAATTGTACTTGAGTAT
TAACGCGTTGACATTGATTATTGACTAGTTATTAATAGTAATCAATTACGGGGTCATTAGTTCATAGCCC
ATATATGGAGTTCCGCGTTACATAACTTACGGTAAATGGCCCGCCTGGCTGACCGCCCAACGACCCCCGC
CCATTGACGTCAATAATGACGTATGTTCCCATAGTAACGCCAATAGGGACTTTCCATTGACGTCAATGGG
TGGAGTATTTACGGTAAACTGCCCACTTGGCAGTACATCAAGTGTATCATATGCCAAGTACGCCCCCTAT
TGACGTCAATGACGGTAAATGGCCCGCCTGGCATTATGCCCAGTACATGACCTTATGGGACTTTCCTACT
TGGCAGTACATCTACGTATTAGTCATCGCTATTACCATG
